Addgene plasmid #116556: pHAGE-PIK3CB-K290N
Purpose: Lentiviral expression of PIK3CB K290N
Depositing lab: Gordon Mills & Kenneth Scott. Depositing organization: Baylor College of Medicine. Publication: Systematic Functional Annotation of Somatic Mutations in Cancer. Ng PK, Li J, Jeong KJ, Shao S, Chen H, Tsang YH, Sengupta S, Wang Z, Bhavana VH, Tran R, Soewito S, Minussi DC, Moreno D, Kong K, Dogruluk T, Lu H, Gao J, Tokheim C, Zhou DC, Johnson AM, Zeng J, Ip CKM, Ju Z, Wester M, Yu S, Li Y, Vellano CP, Schultz N, Karchin R, Ding L, Lu Y, Cheung LWT, Chen K, Shaw KR, Meric-Bernstam F, Scott KL, Yi S, Sahni N, Liang H, Mills GB. Cancer Cell. 2018 Mar 12;33(3):450-462.e10. doi: 10.1016/j.ccell.2018.01.021. PubMed 29533785.
Backbone
  Vector backbone: pHAGE
  Vector type: Lentiviral
Growth in bacteria
  Bacterial resistance: Ampicillin, 100 μg/mL
  Growth temperature: 37°C
  Growth strain: Stbl3
  Copy number: High Copy
Gene/Insert
  Gene/Insert name: PIK3CB
  Species: H. sapiens (human)
  Mutation: K290N
  Entrez Gene: PIK3CB (a.k.a. P110BETA, PI3K, PI3KBETA, PIK3C1)
  Cloning method: Gateway Cloning
Terms and licenses: Academic/Nonprofit Terms; Industry Terms: Not Available to Industry
How to cite: pHAGE-PIK3CB-K290N was a gift from Gordon Mills & Kenneth Scott (Addgene plasmid # 116556 ; http://n2t.net/addgene:116556 ; RRID:Addgene_116556)
