[The description below was written by a language model from this plasmid's Addgene catalogue record and pLannotate feature annotations shown in this document.]
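Description:
pHAGE-PIK3CB-K290N is an HIV-1-derived lentiviral expression plasmid built on the pHAGE backbone and carrying human PIK3CB, which encodes the p110β catalytic subunit of phosphoinositide 3-kinase, with a K290N substitution. In bacteria it is maintained through a high-copy ColE1/pUC-type origin and selected with ampicillin via the β-lactamase gene. The annotated sequence is about 11.7 kb.

The viral portion runs from a truncated 5' LTR through the Ψ packaging signal (with an adjoining gag fragment), the Rev response element and the cPPT/CTS to a U3-deleted, self-inactivating 3' LTR. These elements allow the transcript to be packaged, exported and integrated when packaging functions are supplied in trans, while leaving the integrated provirus without LTR promoter activity. Inside this frame, the constitutive EF-1α promoter drives the PIK3CB open reading frame, which is flanked by attB1 and attB2 sites left by Gateway recombination. Downstream lie short T3 and T7 promoter sequences, an attB4 fragment and a V5 epitope sequence; the record does not say whether the V5 tag is translated in frame with the insert. An EMCV IRES then directs translation of puromycin N-acetyltransferase from the same transcript, so transduced mammalian cells can be selected with puromycin. A WPRE enhances transcript expression. Remaining annotations, such as the lac promoter/operator, lacI, SV40 and nef fragments, appear to be backbone remnants.

The construct is intended for stable lentiviral expression of this PIK3CB variant. It comes from a collection made for the systematic functional annotation of somatic mutations found in cancer, where mutant alleles are assessed for their effects in cells.
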