Features (pLannotate 1.2.2; 30 found; start..end, strand, type, name):
    377..634     +  LTR            5' LTR (truncated): truncated 5' long terminal repeat (LTR) from HIV-1
    681..806     +  misc_feature   HIV-1 Ψ: packaging signal of human immunodeficiency virus type 1
    790..1128    +  CDS            HIV-1 gag (fragment): gag protein from human immunodeficiency virus 1; gag
   1303..1536    +  misc_feature   RRE: The Rev response element (RRE) of HIV-1 allows for Rev-dependent mRNA export from the nucleus to the cytoplasm.
   1913..2013    +  CDS            Rev (fragment): human immunodeficiency virus 1 (HIV-1) Rev protein; rev; enhances nuclear export of unspliced and incompletely spliced viral mRNAs
   2058..2175    +  misc_feature   cPPT/CTS: central polypurine tract and central termination sequence of HIV-1
   2223..3401    +  promoter       EF-1α promoter: strong constitutive promoter for human elongation factor EF-1α
   3422..3442    +  protein_bind   attB1: mutant version of attB; core recombination site for the Gateway® BP reaction BP Clonase™
   3448..6657    +  CDS            PIK3CB: PK3CB_HUMAN - Also known as PIK3C1. Experimental evidence at protein level: Swiss-Prot protein existence level 1. Phosphoinositide-3-kinase (PI3K) phosphorylates phosphatidylinositol derivatives at position 3 of the inositol ring to produce 3-phosphoinositides (PubMed:15135396). Uses ATP and PtdIns(4,5)P2 (phosphatidylinositol 4,5-bisphosphate) to generate phosphatidylinositol 3,4,5-trisphosphate (PIP3) (PubMed:15135396). PIP3 plays a key role by recruiting PH domain-containing proteins to the membrane, including AKT1 and PDPK1, activating signaling cascades involved in cell growth, survival,
   6662..6686    -  protein_bind   attB2: mutant version of attB; recombination site for the Gateway® BP reaction BP Clonase™
   6694..6712    +  promoter       T3 promoter: promoter for bacteriophage T3 RNA polymerase
   6738..6756    -  promoter       T7 promoter: promoter for bacteriophage T7 RNA polymerase
   6762..6780    -  protein_bind   attB4 (fragment): mutant version of attB; core recombination site for the Gateway® BP reaction BP Clonase™
   6836..6877    +  CDS            V5 tag: epitope tag from simian virus 5
   7003..7465    +  misc_feature   IRES: internal ribosome entry site (IRES) of the encephalomyocarditis virus (EMCV)
   7479..8076    +  CDS            PuroR (fragment): puromycin N-acetyltransferase; pac from Streptomyces; confers resistance to puromycin
   8092..8680    +  misc_feature   WPRE: woodchuck hepatitis virus posttranscriptional regulatory element
   8688..8753    +  CDS            nef (fragment): NEF_HV1Z2 - Experimental evidence at protein level: Swiss-Prot protein existence level 1. Extracellular Nef protein targets CD4(+) T-lymphocytes for apoptosis by interacting with CXCR4 surface receptors. From Human immunodeficiency virus type 1 group M subtype D (isolate Z2/CDC-Z34) (HIV-1).
   8755..8988    +  LTR            3' LTR (ΔU3): self-inactivating 3' long terminal repeat (LTR) from HIV-1
   9193..9297    +  promoter       AmpR promoter: bla
   9298..10158   +  CDS            AmpR: β-lactamase; bla; confers resistance to ampicillin, carbenicillin, and related antibiotics
  10329..10917   +  rep_origin     ori: high-copy-number ColE1/pMB1/pBR322/pUC origin of replication
  11100..11154   +  CDS            lacI (fragment): lac repressor; lacI; The lac repressor binds to the lac operator to inhibit transcription in E. coli. This inhibition can be relieved by adding lactose or isopropyl-β-D-thiogalactopyranoside (IPTG).
  11160..11253   +  rep_origin     SV40 ori (fragment): SV40 origin of replication
  11278..11315   +  CDS            lacI (fragment): lac repressor; lacI; The lac repressor binds to the lac operator to inhibit transcription in E. coli. This inhibition can be relieved by adding lactose or isopropyl-β-D-thiogalactopyranoside (IPTG).
  11328..11349   +  protein_bind   CAP binding site: CAP binding activates transcription in the presence of cAMP. E. coli catabolite activator protein
  11364..11394   +  promoter       lac promoter: promoter for the E. coli lac operon
  11398..11420   +  protein_bind   lac operator (fragment): The lac repressor binds to the lac operator to inhibit transcription in E. coli. This inhibition can be relieved by adding lactose or isopropyl-β-D-thiogalactopyranoside (IPTG). lac repressor encoded by lacI
  11452..11535   +  polyA_signal   SV40 poly(A) signal (fragment): SV40 polyadenylation signal
  11702..329     +  CDS            nef (fragment) (across the origin): NEF_HV1BR - Experimental evidence at protein level: Swiss-Prot protein existence level 1. Extracellular Nef protein targets CD4(+) T-lymphocytes for apoptosis by interacting with CXCR4 surface receptors (PubMed:14990729). From Human immunodeficiency virus type 1 group M subtype B (isolate BRU/LAI) (HIV-1).
>Addgene plasmid #116556 | pHAGE-PIK3CB-K290N | addgene full sequence | sequence record 243097 | Addgene NGS Result
TGGAAGGGCTAATTCACTCCCAAAGAAGACAAGATATCCTTGATCTGTGGATCTACCACACACAAGGCTA
CTTCCCTGATTAGCAGAACTACACACCAGGGCCAGGGGTCAGATATCCACTGACCTTTGGATGGTGCTAC
AAGCTAGTACCAGTTGAGCCAGATAAGGTAGAAGAGGCCAATAAAGGAGAGAACACCAGCTTGTTACACC
CTGTGAGCCTGCATGGGATGGATGACCCGGAGAGAGAAGTGTTAGAGTGGAGGTTTGACAGCCGCCTAGC
ATTTCATCACGTGGCCCGAGAGCTGCATCCGGAGTACTTCAAGAACTGCTGATATCGAGCTTGCTACAAG
GGACTTTCCGCTGGGGACTTTCCAGGGAGGCGTGGCCTGGGCGGGACTGGGGAGTGGCGAGCCCTCAGAT
CCTGCATATAAGCAGCTGCTTTTTGCCTGTACTGGGTCTCTCTGGTTAGACCAGATCTGAGCCTGGGAGC
TCTCTGGCTAACTAGGGAACCCACTGCTTAAGCCTCAATAAAGCTTGCCTTGAGTGCTTCAAGTAGTGTG
TGCCCGTCTGTTGTGTGACTCTGGTAACTAGAGATCCCTCAGACCCTTTTAGTCAGTGTGGAAAATCTCT
AGCAGTGGCGCCCGAACAGGGACTTGAAAGCGAAAGGGAAACCAGAGGAGCTCTCTCGACGCAGGACTCG
GCTTGCTGAAGCGCGCACGGCAAGAGGCGAGGGGCGGCGACTGGTGAGTACGCCAAAAATTTTGACTAGC
GGAGGCTAGAAGGAGAGAGATGGGTGCGAGAGCGTCAGTATTAAGCGGGGGAGAATTAGATCGCGATGGG
AAAAAATTCGGTTAAGGCCAGGGGGAAAGAAAAAATATAAATTAAAACATATAGTATGGGCAAGCAGGGA
GCTAGAACGATTCGCAGTTAATCCTGGCCTGTTAGAAACATCAGAAGGCTGTAGACAAATACTGGGACAG
CTACAACCATCCCTTCAGACAGGATCAGAAGAACTTAGATCATTATATAATACAGTAGCAACCCTCTATT
GTGTGCATCAAAGGATAGAGATAAAAGACACCAAGGAAGCTTTAGACAAGATAGAGGAAGAGCAAAACAA
AAGTAAGACCACCGCACAGCAAGCGGCCGGCCGCTGATCTTCAGACCTGGAGGAGGAGATATGAGGGACA
ATTGGAGAAGTGAATTATATAAATATAAAGTAGTAAAAATTGAACCATTAGGAGTAGCACCCACCAAGGC
AAAGAGAAGAGTGGTGCAGAGAGAAAAAAGAGCAGTGGGAATAGGAGCTTTGTTCCTTGGGTTCTTGGGA
GCAGCAGGAAGCACTATGGGCGCAGCGTCAATGACGCTGACGGTACAGGCCAGACAATTATTGTCTGGTA
TAGTGCAGCAGCAGAACAATTTGCTGAGGGCTATTGAGGCGCAACAGCATCTGTTGCAACTCACAGTCTG
GGGCATCAAGCAGCTCCAGGCAAGAATCCTGGCTGTGGAAAGATACCTAAAGGATCAACAGCTCCTGGGG
ATTTGGGGTTGCTCTGGAAAACTCATTTGCACCACTGCTGTGCCTTGGAATGCTAGTTGGAGTAATAAAT
CTCTGGAACAGATTTGGAATCACACGACCTGGATGGAGTGGGACAGAGAAATTAACAATTACACAAGCTT
AATACACTCCTTAATTGAAGAATCGCAAAACCAGCAAGAAAAGAATGAACAAGAATTATTGGAATTAGAT
AAATGGGCAAGTTTGTGGAATTGGTTTAACATAACAAATTGGCTGTGGTATATAAAATTATTCATAATGA
TAGTAGGAGGCTTGGTAGGTTTAAGAATAGTTTTTGCTGTACTTTCTATAGTGAATAGAGTTAGGCAGGG
ATATTCACCATTATCGTTTCAGACCCACCTCCCAACCCCGAGGGGACCCGACAGGCCCGAAGGAATAGAA
GAAGAAGGTGGAGAGAGAGACAGAGACAGATCCATTCGATTAGTGAACGGATCTCGACGGTATCGCCGAA
TTCACAAATGGCAGTATTCATCCACAATTTTAAAAGAAAAGGGGGGATTGGGGGGTACAGTGCAGGGGAA
AGAATAGTAGACATAATAGCAACAGACATACAAACTAAAGAATTACAAAAACAAATTACAAAAATTCAAA
ATTTTCGGGTTTATTACAGGGACAGCAGAGATCCAGTTTGGACTAGTCGTGAGGCTCCGGTGCCCGTCAG
TGGGCAGAGCGCACATCGCCCACAGTCCCCGAGAAGTTGGGGGGAGGGGTCGGCAATTGAACCGGTGCCT
AGAGAAGGTGGCGCGGGGTAAACTGGGAAAGTGATGTCGTGTACTGGCTCCGCCTTTTTCCCGAGGGTGG
GGGAGAACCGTATATAAGTGCAGTAGTCGCCGTGAACGTTCTTTTTCGCAACGGGTTTGCCGCCAGAACA
CAGGTAAGTGCCGTGTGTGGTTCCCGCGGGCCTGGCCTCTTTACGGGTTATGGCCCTTGCGTGCCTTGAA
TTACTTCCACCTGGCTGCAGTACGTGATTCTTGATCCCGAGCTTCGGGTTGGAAGTGGGTGGGAGAGTTC
GAGGCCTTGCGCTTAAGGAGCCCCTTCGCCTCGTGCTTGAGTTGAGGCCTGGCCTGGGCGCTGGGGCCGC
CGCGTGCGAATCTGGTGGCACCTTCGCGCCTGTCTCGCTGCTTTCGATAAGTCTCTAGCCATTTAAAATT
TTTGATGACCTGCTGCGACGCTTTTTTTCTGGCAAGATAGTCTTGTAAATGCGGGCCAAGATCTGCACAC
TGGTATTTCGGTTTTTGGGGCCGCGGGCGGCGACGGGGCCCGTGCGTCCCAGCGCACATGTTCGGCGAGG
CGGGGCCTGCGAGCGCGGCCACCGAGAATCGGACGGGGGTAGTCTCAAGCTGGCCGGCCTGCTCTGGTGC
CTGGCCTCGCGCCGCCGTGTATCGCCCCGCCCTGGGCGGCAAGGCTGGCCCGGTCGGCACCAGTTGCGTG
AGCGGAAAGATGGCCGCTTCCCGGCCCTGCTGCAGGGAGCTCAAAATGGAGGACGCGGCGCTCGGGAGAG
CGGGCGGGTGAGTCACCCACACAAAGGAAAAGGGCCTTTCCGTCCTCAGCCGTCGCTTCATGTGACTCCA
CGGAGTACCGGGCGCCGTCCAGGCACCTCGATTAGTTCTCGAGCTTTTGGAGTACGTCGTCTTTAGGTTG
GGGGGAGGGGTTTTATGCGATGGAGTTTCCCCACACTGAGTGGGTGGAGACTGAAGTTAGGCCAGCTTGG
CACTTGATGTAATTCTCCTTGGAATTTGCCCTTTTTGAGTTTGGATCTTGGTTCATTCTCAAGCCTCAGA
CAGTGGTTCAAAGTTTTTTTCTTCCATTTCAGGTGTCGTGAAGCGGCCCTGCAGATATCAACAAGTTTGT
ACAAAAAAGCAGGCACCATGTGCTTCAGTTTCATAATGCCTCCTGCTATGGCAGACATCCTTGACATCTG
GGCGGTGGATTCACAGATAGCATCTGATGGCTCCATACCTGTGGATTTCCTTTTGCCCACTGGGATTTAT
ATCCAGTTGGAGGTACCTCGGGAAGCTACCATTTCTTATATTAAGCAGATGTTATGGAAGCAAGTTCACA
ATTACCCAATGTTCAACCTCCTTATGGATATTGACTCCTATATGTTTGCATGTGTGAATCAGACTGCTGT
ATATGAGGAGCTTGAAGATGAAACACGAAGACTCTGTGATGTCAGACCTTTTCTTCCAGTTCTCAAATTA
GTGACAAGAAGTTGTGACCCAGGGGAAAAATTAGACTCAAAAATTGGAGTCCTTATAGGAAAAGGTCTGC
ATGAATTTGATTCCTTGAAGGATCCTGAAGTAAATGAATTTCGAAGAAAAATGCGCAAATTCAGCGAGGA
AAAAATCCTGTCACTTGTGGGATTGTCTTGGATGGACTGGCTAAAACAAACATATCCACCAGAGCATGAA
CCATCCATCCCTGAAAACTTAGAAGATAAACTTTATGGGGGAAAGCTCATCGTAGCTGTTCATTTTGAAA
ACTGCCAGGACGTGTTTAGCTTTCAAGTGTCTCCTAATATGAATCCTATCAAAGTAAATGAATTGGCAAT
CCAAAAACGTTTGACTATTCATGGGAAGGAAGATGAAGTTAGCCCCTATGATTATGTGTTGCAAGTCAGC
GGGAGAGTAGAATATGTTTTTGGTGATCATCCACTAATTCAGTTCCAGTATATCCGGAACTGTGTGATGA
ACAGAGCCCTGCCCCATTTTATACTTGTGGAATGCTGCAAGATCAATAAAATGTATGAACAAGAAATGAT
TGCCATAGAGGCTGCCATAAATCGAAATTCATCTAATCTTCCTCTTCCATTACCACCAAAGAAAACACGA
ATTATTTCTCATGTTTGGGAAAATAACAACCCTTTCCAAATTGTCTTGGTTAAGGGAAATAAACTTAACA
CAGAGGAAACTGTAAAAGTTCATGTCAGGGCTGGTCTTTTTCATGGTACTGAGCTCCTGTGTAAAACCAT
CGTAAGCTCAGAGGTATCAGGGAAAAATGATCATATTTGGAATGAACCACTGGAATTTGATATTAATATT
TGTGACTTACCAAGAATGGCTCGATTATGTTTTGCTGTTTATGCAGTTTTGGATAAAGTAAAAACGAAGA
AATCAACGAAAACTATTAATCCCTCTAAATATCAGACCATCAGGAAAGCTGGAAAAGTGCATTATCCTGT
AGCGTGGGTAAATACGATGGTTTTTGACTTTAAAGGACAATTGAGAACTGGAGACATAATATTACACAGC
TGGTCTTCATTTCCTGATGAACTCGAAGAAATGTTGAATCCAATGGGAACTGTTCAAACAAATCCATATA
CTGAAAATGCAACAGCTTTGCATGTTAAATTTCCAGAGAATAAAAAACAACCTTATTATTACCCTCCCTT
CGATAAGATTATTGAAAAGGCAGCTGAGATTGCAAGCAGTGATAGTGCTAATGTGTCAAGTCGAGGTGGA
AAAAAGTTTCTTCCTGTATTGAAAGAAATCTTGGACAGGGATCCCTTGTCTCAACTGTGTGAAAATGAAA
TGGATCTTATTTGGACTTTGCGACAAGACTGCCGAGAGATTTTCCCACAATCACTGCCAAAATTACTGCT
GTCAATCAAGTGGAATAAACTTGAGGATGTTGCTCAGCTTCAGGCGCTGCTTCAGATTTGGCCTAAACTG
CCCCCCCGGGAGGCCCTAGAGCTTCTGGATTTCAACTATCCAGACCAGTACGTTCGAGAATATGCTGTAG
GCTGCCTGCGACAGATGAGTGATGAAGAACTTTCTCAATATCTTTTACAACTGGTGCAAGTGTTAAAATA
TGAGCCTTTTCTTGATTGTGCCCTCTCTAGATTCCTATTAGAAAGAGCACTTGGTAATCGGAGGATAGGG
CAGTTTCTATTTTGGCATCTTAGGTCAGAAGTGCACATTCCTGCTGTCTCAGTACAATTTGGTGTCATCC
TTGAAGCATACTGCCGGGGAAGTGTGGGGCACATGAAAGTGCTTTCTAAGCAGGTTGAAGCACTCAATAA
GTTAAAAACTTTAAATAGTTTAATCAAACTGAATGCCGTGAAGTTAAACAGAGCCAAAGGGAAGGAGGCC
ATGCATACCTGTTTAAAACAGAGTGCTTACCGGGAAGCCCTCTCTGACCTGCAGTCACCCCTGAACCCAT
GTGTTATCCTCTCAGAACTCTATGTTGAAAAGTGCAAATACATGGATTCCAAAATGAAGCCTTTGTGGCT
GGTATACAATAACAAGGTATTTGGTGAGGATTCAGTTGGAGTGATTTTTAAAAATGGTGATGATTTACGA
CAGGATATGTTGACACTCCAAATGTTGCGCTTGATGGATTTACTCTGGAAAGAAGCTGGTTTGGATCTTC
GGATGTTGCCTTATGGCTGTTTAGCAACAGGAGATCGCTCTGGCCTCATTGAAGTTGTGAGCACCTCTGA
AACAATTGCTGACATTCAGCTGAACAGTAGCAATGTGGCTGCTGCAGCAGCCTTCAACAAAGATGCCCTT
CTGAACTGGCTTAAAGAATACAACTCTGGGGATGACCTGGACCGAGCCATTGAGGAATTTACACTGTCCT
GTGCTGGCTACTGTGTAGCTTCTTATGTCCTTGGGATTGGTGACAGACATAGTGACAACATCATGGTCAA
AAAAACTGGCCAGCTCTTCCACATTGACTTTGGACATATTCTTGGAAATTTCAAATCTAAGTTTGGCATT
AAAAGGGAGCGAGTGCCTTTTATTCTTACCTATGATTTCATCCATGTCATTCAACAAGGAAAAACAGGAA
ATACAGAAAAGTTTGGCCGGTTCCGCCAGTGTTGTGAGGATGCATATCTGATTTTACGACGGCATGGGAA
TCTCTTCATCACTCTCTTTGCGCTGATGTTGACTGCAGGGCTTCCTGAACTCACATCAGTCAAAGATATA
CAGTATCTTAAGGACTCTCTTGCATTAGGGAAGAGTGAAGAAGAAGCACTCAAACAGTTTAAGCAAAAAT
TTGATGAGGCGCTCAGGGAAAGCTGGACTACTAAAGTGAACTGGATGGCCCACACAGTTCGGAAAGACTA
CAGATCTTAGAACCCAGCTTTCTTGTACAAAGTGGTGATATCCAATTAACCCTCACTAAAGGATAGATTT
AAGTGAAGAGAGTTATCCCTATAGTGAGTCGTATTACCACCCAACTTTTCTATACAAAGTGGTTGATATC
CAGCACAGTGGCGGCCGCTCGAGTCTAGAGGGCCCGCGGTTCGAAGGTAAGCCTATCCCTAACCCTCTCC
TCGGTCTCGATTCTACGCGTACCGGTTAGTAATGAGATCCCTCCCCCCCCCCTAACGTTACTGGCCGAAG
CCGCTTGGAATAAGGCCGGTGTGCGTTTGTCTATATGTTATTTTCCACCATATTGCCGTCTTTTGGCAAT
GTGAGGGCCCGGAAACCTGGCCCTGTCTTCTTGACGAGCATTCCTAGGGGTCTTTCCCCTCTCGCCAAAG
GAATGCAAGGTCTGTTGAATGTCGTGAAGGAAGCAGTTCCTCTGGAAGCTTCTTGAAGACAAACAACGTC
TGTAGCGACCCTTTGCAGGCAGCGGAACCCCCCACCTGGCGACAGGTGCCTCTGCGGCCAAAAGCCACGT
GTATAAGATACACCTGCAAAGGCGGCACAACCCCAGTGCCACGTTGTGAGTTGGATAGTTGTGGAAAGAG
TCAAATGGCTCTCCTCAAGCGTATTCAACAAGGGGCTGAAGGATGCCCAGAAGGTACCCCATTGTATGGG
ATCTGATCTGGGGCCTCGGTGCACATGCTTTACATGTGTTTAGTCGAGGTTAAAAAAACGTCTAGGCCCC
CCGAACCACGGGGACGTGGTTTTCCTTTGAAAAACACGATGATAATATGGCCACACATATGACCGAGTAC
AAGCCCACGGTGCGCCTCGCCACCCGCGACGACGTCCCCAGGGCCGTACGCACCCTCGCCGCCGCGTTCG
CCGACTACCCCGCCACGCGCCACACCGTCGATCCGGACCGCCACATCGAGCGGGTCACCGAGCTGCAAGA
ACTCTTCCTCACGCGCGTCGGGCTCGACATCGGCAAGGTGTGGGTCGCGGACGACGGCGCCGCGGTGGCG
GTCTGGACCACGCCGGAGAGCGTCGAAGCGGGGGCGGTGTTCGCCGAGATCGGCCCGCGCATGGCCGAGT
TGAGCGGTTCCCGGCTGGCCGCGCAGCAACAGATGGAAGGCCTCCTGGCGCCGCACCGGCCCAAGGAGCC
CGCGTGGTTCCTGGCCACCGTCGGCGTCTCGCCCGACCACCAGGGCAAGGGTCTGGGCAGCGCCGTCGTG
CTCCCCGGAGTGGAGGCGGCCGAGCGCGCCGGGGTGCCCGCCTTCCTGGAGACCTCCGCGCCCCGCAACC
TCCCCTTCTACGAGCGGCTCGGCTTCACCGTCACCGCCGACGTCGAGGTGCCCGAAGGACCGCGCACCTG
GTGCATGACCCGCAAGCCCGGTGCCTAAATCGATAGATCCTAATCAACCTCTGGATTACAAAATTTGTGA
AAGATTGACTGGTATTCTTAACTATGTTGCTCCTTTTACGCTATGTGGATACGCTGCTTTAATGCCTTTG
TATCATGCTATTGCTTCCCGTATGGCTTTCATTTTCTCCTCCTTGTATAAATCCTGGTTGCTGTCTCTTT
ATGAGGAGTTGTGGCCCGTTGTCAGGCAACGTGGCGTGGTGTGCACTGTGTTTGCTGACGCAACCCCCAC
TGGTTGGGGCATTGCCACCACCTGTCAGCTCCTTTCCGGGACTTTCGCTTTCCCCCTCCCTATTGCCACG
GCGGAACTCATCGCCGCCTGCCTTGCCCGCTGCTGGACAGGGGCTCGGCTGTTGGGCACTGACAATTCCG
TGGTGTTGTCGGGGAAATCATCGTCCTTTCCTTGGCTGCTCGCCTGTGTTGCCACCTGGATTCTGCGCGG
GACGTCCTTCTGCTACGTCCCTTCGGCCCTCAATCCAGCGGACCTTCCTTCCCGCGGCCTGCTGCCGGCT
CTGCGGCCTCTTCCGCGTCTTCGCCTTCGCCCTCAGACGAGTCGGATCTCCCTTTGGGCCGCCTCCCCGC
CTGAGATCCTTTAAGACCAATGACTTACAAGGCAGCTGTAGATCTTAGCCACTTTTTAAAAGAAAAGGGG
GGACTGGAAGGGCTAATTCACTCCCAACGAAGACAAGATCTGCTTTTTGCTTGTACTGGGTCTCTCTGGT
TAGACCAGATCTGAGCCTGGGAGCTCTCTGGCTAACTAGGGAACCCACTGCTTAAGCCTCAATAAAGCTT
GCCTTGAGTGCTTCAAGTAGTGTGTGCCCGTCTGTTGTGTGACTCTGGTAACTAGAGATCCCTCAGACCC
TTTTAGTCAGTGTGGAAAATCTCTAGCAGTAGTAGTTCATGTCATCTTATTATTCAGTATTTATAACTTG
CAAAGAAATGAATATCAGAGAGTGAGAGGCCCGGGTTAATTAAGGAAAGGGCTAGATCATTCTTGAAGAC
GAAAGGGCCTCGTGATACGCCTATTTTTATAGGTTAATGTCATGATAATAATGGTTTCTTAGACGTCAGG
TGGCACTTTTCGGGGAAATGTGCGCGGAACCCCTATTTGTTTATTTTTCTAAATACATTCAAATATGTAT
CCGCTCATGAGACAATAACCCTGATAAATGCTTCAATAATATTGAAAAAGGAAGAGTATGAGTATTCAAC
ATTTCCGTGTCGCCCTTATTCCCTTTTTTGCGGCATTTTGCCTTCCTGTTTTTGCTCACCCAGAAACGCT
GGTGAAAGTAAAAGATGCTGAAGATCAGTTGGGTGCACGAGTGGGTTACATCGAACTGGATCTCAACAGC
GGTAAGATCCTTGAGAGTTTTCGCCCCGAAGAACGTTTTCCAATGATGAGCACTTTTAAAGTTCTGCTAT
GTGGCGCGGTATTATCCCGTGTTGACGCCGGGCAAGAGCAACTCGGTCGCCGCATACACTATTCTCAGAA
TGACTTGGTTGAGTACTCACCAGTCACAGAAAAGCATCTTACGGATGGCATGACAGTAAGAGAATTATGC
AGTGCTGCCATAACCATGAGTGATAACACTGCGGCCAACTTACTTCTGACAACGATCGGAGGACCGAAGG
AGCTAACCGCTTTTTTGCACAACATGGGGGATCATGTAACTCGCCTTGATCGTTGGGAACCGGAGCTGAA
TGAAGCCATACCAAACGACGAGCGTGACACCACGATGCCTGTAGCAATGGCAACAACGTTGCGCAAACTA
TTAACTGGCGAACTACTTACTCTAGCTTCCCGGCAACAATTAATAGACTGGATGGAGGCGGATAAAGTTG
CAGGACCACTTCTGCGCTCGGCCCTTCCGGCTGGCTGGTTTATTGCTGATAAATCTGGAGCCGGTGAGCG
TGGGTCTCGCGGTATCATTGCAGCACTGGGGCCAGATGGTAAGCCCTCCCGTATCGTAGTTATCTACACG
ACGGGGAGTCAGGCAACTATGGATGAACGAAATAGACAGATCGCTGAGATAGGTGCCTCACTGATTAAGC
ATTGGTAACTGTCAGACCAAGTTTACTCATATATACTTTAGATTGATTTAAAACTTCATTTTTAATTTAA
AAGGATCTAGGTGAAGATCCTTTTTGATAATCTCATGACCAAAATCCCTTAACGTGAGTTTTCGTTCCAC
TGAGCGTCAGACCCCGTAGAAAAGATCAAAGGATCTTCTTGAGATCCTTTTTTTCTGCGCGTAATCTGCT
GCTTGCAAACAAAAAAACCACCGCTACCAGCGGTGGTTTGTTTGCCGGATCAAGAGCTACCAACTCTTTT
TCCGAAGGTAACTGGCTTCAGCAGAGCGCAGATACCAAATACTGTTCTTCTAGTGTAGCCGTAGTTAGGC
CACCACTTCAAGAACTCTGTAGCACCGCCTACATACCTCGCTCTGCTAATCCTGTTACCAGTGGCTGCTG
CCAGTGGCGATAAGTCGTGTCTTACCGGGTTGGACTCAAGACGATAGTTACCGGATAAGGCGCAGCGGTC
GGGCTGAACGGGGGGTTCGTGCACACAGCCCAGCTTGGAGCGAACGACCTACACCGAACTGAGATACCTA
CAGCGTGAGCTATGAGAAAGCGCCACGCTTCCCGAAGGGAGAAAGGCGGACAGGTATCCGGTAAGCGGCA
GGGTCGGAACAGGAGAGCGCACGAGGGAGCTTCCAGGGGGAAACGCCTGGTATCTTTATAGTCCTGTCGG
GTTTCGCCACCTCTGACTTGAGCGTCGATTTTTGTGATGCTCGTCAGGGGGGCGGAGCCTATGGAAAAAC
GCCAGCAACGCGGCCTTTTTACGGTTCCTGGCCTTTTGCTGGCCTTTTGCTCACATGTTCTTTCCTGCGT
TATCCCCTGATTCTGTGGATAACCGTATTACCGCCTTTGAGTGAGCTGATACCGCTCGCCGCAGCCGAAC
GACCGAGCGCAGCGAGTCAGTGAGCGAGGAAGCGGAAGAGCGCCCAATACGCAAACCGCCTCTCCCCGCG
CGTTGGCCGATTCATTAATGCAGCAAGCTCATGGCTGACTAATTTTTTTTATTTATGCAGAGGCCGAGGC
CGCCTCGGCCTCTGAGCTATTCCAGAAGTAGTGAGGAGGCTTTTTTGGAGGCCTAGGCTTTTGCAAAAAG
CTCCCCGTGGCACGACAGGTTTCCCGACTGGAAAGCGGGCAGTGAGCGCAACGCAATTAATGTGAGTTAG
CTCACTCATTAGGCACCCCAGGCTTTACACTTTATGCTTCCGGCTCGTATGTTGTGTGGAATTGTGAGCG
GATAACAATTTCACACAGGAAACAGCTATGACATGATTACGAATTTCACAAATAAAGCATTTTTTTCACT
GCATTCTAGTTGTGGTTTGTCCAAACTCATCAATGTATCTTATCATGTCTGGATCAACTGGATAACTCAA
GCTAACCAAAATCATCCCAAACTTCCCACCCCATACCCTATTACCACTGCCAATTACCTGTGGTTTCATT
TACTCTAAACCTGTGATTCCTCTGAATTATTTTCATTTTAAAGAAATTGTATTTGTTAAATATGTACTAC
AAACTTAGTAGT
