>Addgene plasmid #116556 | pHAGE-PIK3CB-K290N | depositor partial sequence | sequence record 219431 | insert
ATGTGCTTCAGTTTCATAATGCCTCCTGCTATGGCAGACATCCTTGACATCTGGGCGGTGGATTCACAGA
TAGCATCTGATGGCTCCATACCTGTGGATTTCCTTTTGCCCACTGGGATTTATATCCAGTTGGAGGTACC
TCGGGAAGCTACCATTTCTTATATTAAGCAGATGTTATGGAAGCAAGTTCACAATTACCCAATGTTCAAC
CTCCTTATGGATATTGACTCCTATATGTTTGCATGTGTGAATCAGACTGCTGTATATGAGGAGCTTGAAG
ATGAAACACGAAGACTCTGTGATGTCAGACCTTTTCTTCCAGTTCTCAAATTAGTGACAAGAAGTTGTGA
CCCAGGGGAAAAATTAGACTCAAAAATTGGAGTCCTTATAGGAAAAGGTCTGCATGAATTTGATTCCTTG
AAGGATCCTGAAGTAAATGAATTTCGAAGAAAAATGCGCAAATTCAGCGAGGAAAAAATCCTGTCACTTG
TGGGATTGTCTTGGATGGACTGGCTAAAACAAACATATCCACCAGAGCATGAACCATCCATCCCTGAAAA
CTTAGAAGATAAACTTTATGGGGGAAAGCTCATCGTAGCTGTTCATTTTGAAAACTGCCAGGACGTGTTT
AGCTTTCAAGTGTCTCCTAATATGAATCCTATCAAAGTAAATGAATTGGCAATCCAAAAACGTTTGACTA
TTCATGGGAAGGAAGATGAAGTTAGCCCCTATGATTATGTGTTGCAAGTCAGCGGGAGAGTAGAATATGT
TTTTGGTGATCATCCACTAATTCAGTTCCAGTATATCCGGAACTGTGTGATGAACAGAGCCCTGCCCCAT
TTTATACTTGTGGAATGCTGCAAGATCAATAAAATGTATGAACAAGAAATGATTGCCATAGAGGCTGCCA
TAAATCGAAATTCATCTAATCTTCCTCTTCCATTACCACCAAAGAAAACACGAATTATTTCTCATGTTTG
GGAAAATAACAACCCTTTCCAAATTGTCTTGGTTAAGGGAAATAAACTTAACACAGAGGAAACTGTAAAA
GTTCATGTCAGGGCTGGTCTTTTTCATGGTACTGAGCTCCTGTGTAAAACCATCGTAAGCTCAGAGGTAT
CAGGGAAAAATGATCATATTTGGAATGAACCACTGGAATTTGATATTAATATTTGTGACTTACCAAGAAT
GGCTCGATTATGTTTTGCTGTTTATGCAGTTTTGGATAAAGTAAAAACGAAGAAATCAACGAAAACTATT
AATCCCTCTAAATATCAGACCATCAGGAAAGCTGGAAAAGTGCATTATCCTGTAGCGTGGGTAAATACGA
TGGTTTTTGACTTTAAAGGACAATTGAGAACTGGAGACATAATATTACACAGCTGGTCTTCATTTCCTGA
TGAACTCGAAGAAATGTTGAATCCAATGGGAACTGTTCAAACAAATCCATATACTGAAAATGCAACAGCT
TTGCATGTTAAATTTCCAGAGAATAAAAAACAACCTTATTATTACCCTCCCTTCGATAAGATTATTGAAA
AGGCAGCTGAGATTGCAAGCAGTGATAGTGCTAATGTGTCAAGTCGAGGTGGAAAAAAGTTTCTTCCTGT
ATTGAAAGAAATCTTGGACAGGGATCCCTTGTCTCAACTGTGTGAAAATGAAATGGATCTTATTTGGACT
TTGCGACAAGACTGCCGAGAGATTTTCCCACAATCACTGCCAAAATTACTGCTGTCAATCAAGTGGAATA
AACTTGAGGATGTTGCTCAGCTTCAGGCGCTGCTTCAGATTTGGCCTAAACTGCCCCCCCGGGAGGCCCT
AGAGCTTCTGGATTTCAACTATCCAGACCAGTACGTTCGAGAATATGCTGTAGGCTGCCTGCGACAGATG
AGTGATGAAGAACTTTCTCAATATCTTTTACAACTGGTGCAAGTGTTAAAATATGAGCCTTTTCTTGATT
GTGCCCTCTCTAGATTCCTATTAGAAAGAGCACTTGGTAATCGGAGGATAGGGCAGTTTCTATTTTGGCA
TCTTAGGTCAGAAGTGCACATTCCTGCTGTCTCAGTACAATTTGGTGTCATCCTTGAAGCATACTGCCGG
GGAAGTGTGGGGCACATGAAAGTGCTTTCTAAGCAGGTTGAAGCACTCAATAAGTTAAAAACTTTAAATA
GTTTAATCAAACTGAATGCCGTGAAGTTAAACAGAGCCAAAGGGAAGGAGGCCATGCATACCTGTTTAAA
ACAGAGTGCTTACCGGGAAGCCCTCTCTGACCTGCAGTCACCCCTGAACCCATGTGTTATCCTCTCAGAA
CTCTATGTTGAAAAGTGCAAATACATGGATTCCAAAATGAAGCCTTTGTGGCTGGTATACAATAACAAGG
TATTTGGTGAGGATTCAGTTGGAGTGATTTTTAAAAATGGTGATGATTTACGACAGGATATGTTGACACT
CCAAATGTTGCGCTTGATGGATTTACTCTGGAAAGAAGCTGGTTTGGATCTTCGGATGTTGCCTTATGGC
TGTTTAGCAACAGGAGATCGCTCTGGCCTCATTGAAGTTGTGAGCACCTCTGAAACAATTGCTGACATTC
AGCTGAACAGTAGCAATGTGGCTGCTGCAGCAGCCTTCAACAAAGATGCCCTTCTGAACTGGCTTAAAGA
ATACAACTCTGGGGATGACCTGGACCGAGCCATTGAGGAATTTACACTGTCCTGTGCTGGCTACTGTGTA
GCTTCTTATGTCCTTGGGATTGGTGACAGACATAGTGACAACATCATGGTCAAAAAAACTGGCCAGCTCT
TCCACATTGACTTTGGACATATTCTTGGAAATTTCAAATCTAAGTTTGGCATTAAAAGGGAGCGAGTGCC
TTTTATTCTTACCTATGATTTCATCCATGTCATTCAACAAGGAAAAACAGGAAATACAGAAAAGTTTGGC
CGGTTCCGCCAGTGTTGTGAGGATGCATATCTGATTTTACGACGGCATGGGAATCTCTTCATCACTCTCT
TTGCGCTGATGTTGACTGCAGGGCTTCCTGAACTCACATCAGTCAAAGATATACAGTATCTTAAGGACTC
TCTTGCATTAGGGAAGAGTGAAGAAGAAGCACTCAAACAGTTTAAGCAAAAATTTGATGAGGCGCTCAGG
GAAAGCTGGACTACTAAAGTGAACTGGATGGCCCACACAGTTCGGAAAGACTACAGATCTTAA
